>Addgene plasmid #55931 | mRaspberry-Mito-7 | depositor partial sequence | sequence record 86837 | insert sequence
GACGTCAGATCCGCTAGCATGTCCGTCCTGACGCCGCTGCTGCTGCGGGGCTTGACAGGCTCGGCCCGGC
GGCTCCCAGTGCCGCGCGCCAAGATCCATTCGTTGGGGGATCCACCGGTGGCTACCATGGTGAGCAAGGG
CGAGGAGGTCATCAAGGAGTTCATGCGCTTCAAGGTGCGCATGGAGGGCTCCGTGAACGGCCACGAGTTC
GAGATCGAGGGCGAGGGCGAGGGCCGCCCCTACGAGGGCACCCAGACCGCCAAGCTGAAGGTGACCAAGG
GTGGCCCCCTGCCCTTCGCCTGGGACATCCTGTCCCCTCAGTGCATGTACGGCTCCAAGGGCTACGTGAA
GCACCCCGCCGACATCCCCGACTACTTGAAGCTGTCCTTCCCCGAGGGCTTCAAGTGGGAGCGCGTGATG
AACTTCGAGGACGGCGGCGTGGTGACCGTGACCCAGGACTCCTCCCTGCAGGACGGCGAGTTCATCTACA
AGGTGAAGCTGCGCGGCACCAACTTCCCCTCCGACGGCCCCGTAATGCAGAAGAAGACCATGGGCTGGGA
GGCCTCCTCCGAGCGGATGTACCCCGAGGACGGCGCCCTGAAGGGCGAGATGAAGATGAGGCTGAAGCTG
AAGGACGGCGGCCACTACGACGCCGAGGTCAAGACCACCTACATGGCCAAGAAGCCCGTGCAGCTGCCCG
GCGCCTACAAGACCGACATCAAGCTGGACATCACCTCCCACAACGAGGACTACACCATCGTGGAACAGTA
CGAGCGCGCCGAGGGCCGCCACTCCACCGGCGCCTAAGCGGCCGCGACTCTAGATCATAATCAGCCATAC
CACATTTGTAGAGGTTTTACTTGCTTTAAAAAACCTCCCACACCTCCCCCTGAACCTGAAACATAAAATG
AATGCAATTGTTGTTGTTAACTTGTTTATTGCAGCTTATAATGGTTACAATAAAGCAATAGCATCACAAT
TTCACAAATAAGCATTTTTTTCACTGCATTCTAGTTGTGGTTGTCCAACTCATCATGTATCT
