>Addgene plasmid #55931 | mRaspberry-Mito-7 | addgene partial sequence | sequence record 117605 | CMV-F 5'-CGCAAATGGGCGGTAGGCGTG-3'
TGGTTTAGTGAACCGTCAGATCCGCTAGCATGTCCGTCCTGACGCCGCTGCTGCTGCGGGGCTTGACAGG
CTCGGCCCGGCGGCTCCCAGTGCCGCGCGCCAAGATCCATTCGTTGGGGGATCCACCGGTGGCTACCATG
GTGAGCAAGGGCGAGGAGGTCATCAAGGAGTTCATGCGCTTCAAGGTGCGCATGGAGGGCTCCGTGAACG
GCCACGAGTTCGAGATCGAGGGCGAGGGCGAGGGCCGCCCCTACGAGGGCACCCAGACCGCCAAGCTGAA
GGTGACCAAGGGTGGCCCCCTGCCCTTCGCCTGGGACATCCTGTCCCCTCAGTGCATGTACGGCTCCAAG
GGCTACGTGAAGCACCCCGCCGACATCCCCGACTACTTGAAGCTGTCCTTCCCCGAGGGCTTCAAGTGGG
AGCGCGTGATGAACTTCGAGGACGGCGGCGTGGTGACCGTGACCCAGGACTCCTCCCTGCAGGACGGCGA
GTTCATCTACAAGGTGAAGCTGCGCGGCACCAACTTCCCCTCCGACGGCCCCGTAATGCAGAAGAAGACC
ATGGGCTGGGAGGCCTCCTCCGAGCGGATGTACCCCGAGGACGGCGCCCTGAAGGGCGAGATGAAGATGA
GGCTGAAGCTGAAGGACGGCGGCCACTACGACGCCGAGGTCAAGACCACCTACATGGCCAAGAAGCCCGT
GCAGCTGCCCGGCGCCTACAAGACCGACATCAAGCTGGACATCACCTCCCACAACGAGGACTACACCATC
GTGGAACAGTACGAGCGCGCCGAGGGCCGCCACTCCACCGGCGCCTAAGCGGCCGCGACTCTAGATCATA
ATCAGCCATACCACATTT
