[The description below was written by a language model from this plasmid's Addgene catalogue record.]
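Description:
mRaspberry-Mito-7 is a mammalian expression plasmid that produces a mitochondrially targeted red fluorescent protein. It is built on an mRaspberry vector backbone listed at about 4.75 kb without the insert and is maintained in E. coli as a high-copy plasmid under kanamycin selection. For mammalian cells the record lists a neomycin resistance marker, which allows stably transfected cells to be selected with G418. The origin of replication and other backbone elements are not stated, and no feature table is provided, so the exact layout of the plasmid cannot be confirmed from the record.

The insert, labelled "Mito", comes from human COX8A, which encodes cytochrome c oxidase subunit 8A. The N-terminal presequence of this protein is widely used as a mitochondrial import signal. The record does not say how much of the gene is included, nor on which side of it the fluorescent protein lies. The "-7" in the name may refer to a linker length, but this is not explained. Expression is driven by the CMV promoter, a strong constitutive promoter in most mammalian cell lines, and the listed 3′ sequencing primer suggests an SV40 polyadenylation signal downstream of the coding region. The fusion partner mRaspberry is a monomeric far-red-shifted fluorescent protein, recorded here with excitation at 598 nm and emission at 625 nm.

The stated purpose is mitochondrial localization. The construct therefore serves as an organelle marker for fluorescence microscopy, labelling mitochondria in transfected cells and providing a red channel that can be combined with spectrally distinct fluorescent fusions.
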