Addgene plasmid #55931: mRaspberry-Mito-7
Purpose: Localization: Mitochondria, Excitation: 598, Emission: 625
Depositing lab: Michael Davidson. Depositing organization: Florida State University, Tallahassee.
Backbone
  Vector backbone: mRaspberry
  Backbone size w/o insert (bp): 4750
  Vector type: Mammalian Expression
  Selectable markers: Neomycin (select with G418)
Growth in bacteria
  Bacterial resistance: Kanamycin, 50 μg/mL
  Growth temperature: 37°C
  Growth strain: DH5alpha
  Copy number: High Copy
Gene/Insert
  Gene/Insert name: Mito (alt name: NM_004074.2)
  Species: H. sapiens (human)
  Entrez Gene: COX8A (a.k.a. COX, COX8, COX8-2, COX8L, MC4DN15, VIII, VIII-L)
  Promoter: CMV
  Tag / fusion protein: mRaspberry
  Cloning method: Unknown
  Sequencing primers: 5′ CMV-F; 3′ SV40pA-R
Terms and licenses: Academic/Nonprofit Terms; Industry Terms: Not Available to Industry
Depositor comments: . Excitation = 598; Emission = 625
How to cite: mRaspberry-Mito-7 was a gift from Michael Davidson (Addgene plasmid # 55931 ; http://n2t.net/addgene:55931 ; RRID:Addgene_55931)
